Addgene plasmid #63804: pBad_crtEBI_14
Purpose: expresses crtEBI genes for neurosporene production
Depositing lab: Howard Salis. Depositing organization: Pennsylvania State University. Publication: Efficient search, mapping, and optimization of multi-protein genetic systems in diverse bacteria. Farasat I, Kushwaha M, Collens J, Easterbrook M, Guido M, Salis HM. Mol Syst Biol. 2014 Jun 21;10:731. doi: 10.15252/msb.20134955. PubMed 24952589.
Backbone
  Vector backbone: FTV
  Vector type: Bacterial Expression
Growth in bacteria
  Bacterial resistance: Chloramphenicol, 25 μg/mL
  Growth temperature: 30°C
  Growth strain: DH10B
  Copy number: High Copy
Gene/Insert
  Gene/Insert name: crtEBI operon
  Species: Rhodobactor
  Mutation: Codon optimized for E.coli
  Promoter: PBAD
  Cloning method: Gibson Cloning
  Sequencing primers: 5′ pBAD-F; 3′ rrnB-T1-term-F
Terms and licenses: Academic/Nonprofit Terms; Industry Terms: Not Available to Industry
Depositor comments: Needs to be grown in E_IF3_15 strain for overproduction of neurosporene
How to cite: pBad_crtEBI_14 was a gift from Howard Salis (Addgene plasmid # 63804 ; http://n2t.net/addgene:63804 ; RRID:Addgene_63804)
