[The description below was written by a language model from this plasmid's Addgene catalogue record and pLannotate feature annotations shown in this document.]
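Description:
pBad_crtEBI_14 is a 6.9 kb bacterial expression plasmid built on the FTV backbone for arabinose-inducible production of the carotenoid neurosporene in E. coli. It replicates from a high-copy ColE1/pUC-type origin and is selected with chloramphenicol through a cat gene driven by its own promoter and followed by the lambda t0 terminator.

The payload is a three-gene crtEBI operon of Rhodobacter origin, codon optimized for E. coli and assembled by Gibson cloning. It sits downstream of the araBAD (PBAD) promoter, with the araC regulator encoded divergently on the opposite strand, so that transcription is repressed without L-arabinose and activated when it is added. The enzymes act in sequence. CrtE condenses farnesyl diphosphate with isopentenyl diphosphate to give geranylgeranyl diphosphate. CrtB joins two of these molecules to form phytoene. CrtI, a phytoene desaturase, introduces three double bonds to yield neurosporene as the main product. The annotation matches crtE and crtB to Rhodobacter sphaeroides proteins, while crtI is called as a partial match to the Rhodobacter capsulatus homologue, so its exact source species is not settled by the record. rrnB T1 and T7Te terminators are annotated between the operon and the cat cassette, both on the reverse strand relative to the operon.

The short gaps between the coding sequences presumably hold the ribosome binding sites, which are not annotated. The "_14" suffix and the associated study on optimizing multi-protein genetic systems suggest that this is one variant in a series, though the record does not say how it differs from the others. The depositor notes that overproduction of neurosporene requires a specific engineered host strain, E_IF3_15, rather than the DH10B propagation strain.
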