Features (pLannotate 1.2.2; 11 found; start..end, strand, type, name):
     89..967     -  CDS            araC: L-arabinose regulatory protein; araC
    994..1278    +  promoter       araBAD promoter: araBAD; promoter of the L-arabinose operon of E. coli; the araC regulatory gene is transcribed in the opposite direction (Guzman et al., 1995)
   1328..2191    +  CDS            crtE: CRTE_RHOS4 - Protein inferred from homology: Swiss-Prot protein existence level 3. Catalyzes the condensation of farnesyl diphosphate (FPP) and isopentenyl diphosphate (IPP) to yield geranylgeranyl diphosphate (GGPP) needed for biosynthesis of carotenoids and diterpenes. From Rhodobacter sphaeroides (strain ATCC 17023 / DSM 158 / JCM 6121 / NBRC 12203 / NCIMB 8253 / ATH 2.4.1.) (Cereibacter sphaeroides).
   2235..3299    +  CDS            crtB: CRTB_RHOS4 - Protein inferred from homology: Swiss-Prot protein existence level 3. Involved in the biosynthesis of carotenoids. Catalyzes the condensation of two molecules of geranylgeranyl diphosphate (GGPP) to give prephytoene diphosphate (PPPP) and the subsequent rearrangement of the cyclopropylcarbinyl intermediate to yield phytoene (By similarity). From Rhodobacter sphaeroides (strain ATCC 17023 / DSM 158 / JCM 6121 / NBRC 12203 / NCIMB 8253 / ATH 2.4.1.) (Cereibacter sphaeroides).
   3380..4858    +  CDS            crtI (fragment): CRTI_RHOCB - Experimental evidence at protein level: Swiss-Prot protein existence level 1. Converts phytoene into all-trans-neurosporene as the major product, via the intermediary of phytofluene and zeta-carotene, by the introduction of three double bonds. Both intermediates, phytofluene and zeta-carotene, can be used as substrates and converted to neurosporene. 1,2-epoxy phytoene is also a suitable substrate whereas the C30 diapophytoene is not. From Rhodobacter capsulatus (strain ATCC BAA-309 / NBRC 16581 / SB1003).
   5052..5079    -  terminator     T7Te terminator: phage T7 early transcription terminator
   5095..5166    -  terminator     rrnB T1 terminator: transcription terminator T1 from the E. coli rrnB gene
   5183..5278    +  promoter       cat promoter (fragment): promoter of the E. coli cat gene encoding chloramphenicol acetyltransferase
   5279..5935    +  CDS            cat: CAT_ECOLX - Experimental evidence at protein level: Swiss-Prot protein existence level 1. This enzyme is an effector of chloramphenicol resistance in bacteria. From Escherichia coli. This protein is used as a marker in many commonly used cloning vectors, such as pACYC184.
   5959..6053    +  terminator     lambda t0 terminator: transcription terminator from phage lambda
   6142..6730    +  rep_origin     ori: high-copy-number ColE1/pMB1/pBR322/pUC origin of replication
>Addgene plasmid #63804 | pBad_crtEBI_14 | depositor full sequence | sequence record 106537 | Full Sequence
CATAATGTGCCTGTCAAATGGACGAAGCAGGGATTCTGCAAACCCTATGCTACTCCCTCGAGCCGTCAAT
TGTCTGATTCGTTACCAATTATGACAACTTGACGGCTACATCATTCACTTTTTCTTCACAACCGGCACGG
AACTCGCTCGGGCTGGCCCCGGTGCATTTTTTAAATACCCGCGAGAAATAGAGTTGATCGTCAAAACCAA
CATTGCGACCGACGGTGGCGATAGGCATCCGGGTGGTGCTCAAAAGCAGCTTCGCCTGGCTGATACGTTG
GTCCTCGCGCCAGCTTAAGACGCTAATCCCTAACTGCTGGCGGAAAAGATGTGACAGACGCGACGGCGAC
AAGCAAACATGCTGTGCGACGCTGGCGATATCAAAATTGCTGTCTGCCAGGTGATCGCTGATGTACTGAC
AAGCCTCGCGTACCCGATTATCCATCGGTGGATGGAGCGACTCGTTAATCGCTTCCATGCGCCGCAGTAA
CAATTGCTCAAGCAGATTTATCGCCAGCAGCTCCGAATAGCGCCCTTCCCCTTGCCCGGCGTTAATGATT
TGCCCAAACAGGTCGCTGAAATGCGGCTGGTGCGCTTCATCCGGGCGAAAGAACCCCGTATTGGCAAATA
TTGACGGCCAGTTAAGCCATTCATGCCAGTAGGCGCGCGGACGAAAGTAAACCCACTGGTGATACCATTC
GCGAGCCTCCGGATGACGACCGTAGTGATGAATCTCTCCTGGCGGGAACAGCAAAATATCACCCGGTCGG
CAAACAAATTCTCGTCCCTGATTTTTCACCACCCCCTGACCGCGAATGGTGAGATTGAGAATATAACCTT
TCATTCCCAGCGGTCGGTCGATAAAAAAATCGAGATAACCGTTGGCCTCAATCGGCGTTAAACCCGCCAC
CAGATGGGCATTAAACGAGTATCCCGGCAGCAGGGGATCATTTTGCGCTTCAGCCATACTTTTCATACTC
CCGCCATTCAGAGAAGAAACCAATTGTCCATATTGCATCAGACATTGCCGTCACTGCGTCTTTTACTGGC
TCTTCTCGCTAACCAAACCGGTAACCCCGCTTATTAAAAGCATTCTGTAACAAAGCGGGACCAAAGCCAT
GACAAAAACGCGTAACAAAAGTGTCTATAATCACGGCAGAAAAGTCCACATTGATTATTTGCACGGCGTC
ACACTTTGCTATGCCATAGCATTTTTATCCATAAGATTAGCGGATCTTACCTGACGCTTTTTATCGCAAC
TCTCTACTGTTTCTCCATACCCGTGAATTCAACCAATATACCAAATAAAGAGTTGAGGCGGTCAAGGATG
GCATTCGAACAACGTATTGAAGCTGCTATGGCTGCTGCTATTGCACGTGGCCAGGGTAGCGAAGCTCCGT
CCAAACTGGCAACTGCGCTGGACTACGCTGTCACCCCTGGTGGTGCGCGCATTCGTCCGACTCTGCTGCT
GTCTGTCGCCACCGCTTGCGGCGATGACCGTCCTGCCCTGAGCGACGCGGCTGCGGTTGCCCTGGAACTG
ATCCATTGCGCTTCTCTGGTGCATGACGACCTGCCGTGCTTCGACGACGCTGAAATCCGTCGTGGTAAGC
CAACCGTTCATCGTGCATACAGCGAACCGCTGGCTATCCTGACTGGTGATTCCCTGATCGTTATGGGTTT
CGAAGTTCTGGCGCGTGCGGCGGCTGATCAGCCACAACGTGCCCTGCAACTGGTAACGGCTCTGGCGGTA
CGCACTGGTATGCCGATGGGCATCTGCGCTGGTCAGGGTTGGGAAAGCGAATCTCAGATCAACCTGTCTG
CATACCACCGTGCCAAAACTGGTGCCCTGTTCATCGCGGCTACTCAGATGGGCGCAATCGCAGCGGGTTA
CGAGGCGGAACCGTGGGAAGAACTGGGTGCGCGTATCGGCGAAGCGTTCCAGGTTGCAGATGATCTGCGT
GACGCGCTGTGCGATGCCGAAACCCTGGGTAAGCCGGCAGGTCAGGACGAAATCCATGCACGTCCGAACG
CTGTTCGCGAGTATGGTGTAGAAGGCGCGGCTAAACGCCTGAAAGACATCCTGGGTGGCGCGATCGCATC
CATCCCGTCCTGTCCAGGTGAAGCAATGCTGGCAGAGATGGTTCGTCGCTACGCCGAGAAAATCGTTCCA
GCTCAAGTTGCTGCACGCGTGTAATCTAGAACGTACACACACAATTATACTAAGGGGATCCGAAATGATT
GCTTCTGCTGATCTGGATGCGTGTCGTGAAATGATTCGTACCGGCTCCTATAGCTTTCATGCCGCTTCTC
GTCTGCTGCCGGAACGCGTACGTGCGCCGAGCCTGGCGCTGTACGCCTTCTGCCGTGTAGCTGACGATGC
TGTGGATGAAGCTGTTAACGATGGCCAGCGTGAAGAAGATGCTGAAGTGAAACGCCGCGCAGTACTGAGC
CTGCGTGATCGTCTGGATCTGGTGTATGGCGGCCGTCCGCGTAACGCTCCTGCTGACCGCGCCTTTGCGG
CGGTCGTCGAAGAATTTGAAATGCCGCGTGCTCTGCCGGAAGCGCTGCTGGAAGGTCTGGCGTGGGATGC
GGTAGGCCGTTCCTACGACTCCTTCAGCGGTGTTCTGGATTACTCTGCGCGTGTTGCCGCAGCCGTTGGC
GCGATGATGTGTGTTCTGATGCGCGTTCGCGATCCTGATGTCCTGGCTCGTGCGTGCGATCTGGGTCTGG
CGATGCAACTGACCAACATCGCTCGTGACGTTGGCACTGACGCCCGTTCTGGTCGCATCTACCTGCCGCG
CGACTGGATGGAAGAGGAAGGCCTGCCGGTGGAAGAGTTCCTGGCACGCCCGGTGGTTGATGATCGCATC
CGTGCAGTCACTCACCGCCTGCTGCGCGCTGCGGACCGTCTGTACCTGCGTTCTGAGGCCGGTGTGTGTG
GCCTGCCGCTGGCTTGTCGTCCGGGCATTTACGCGGCACGTCACATCTATGCTGGTATTGGTGATGAAAT
CGCGCGTAACGGTTATGATTCTGTTACCCGTCGCGCTTTCACCACTCGTCGCCAGAAACTGGTTTGGCTG
GGTCTGTCCGCTACTCGCGCTGCTCTGAGCCCATTCGGTCCAGGTTGTGCAACCCTGCACGCCGCTCCGG
AACCAGAAGTCGCATTCCTGGTTAACGCGGCAGCACGCGCTCGTCCTCAGCGTGGCCGTAGCGAAGCTCT
GATTAGCGTTCTGGCTCAACTGGAGGCTCAGGATCGTCAGATCAGCCGCCAGCGTCTGGGTAACCGTGCG
AACCCGATCTAACTCGAAGCTTAAACCCAACAAATTAGACTATAAGGAGGTTAATAATGCCATCTATTTC
TCCAGCCTCTGACGCTGATCGTGCTCTGGTTATCGGCTCTGGCCTGGGCGGCCTGGCCGCTGCTATGCGT
CTGGGTGCAAAAGGTTGGCGTGTTACCGTAATCGATAAACTGGACGTTCCGGGTGGCCGTGGCTCCAGCA
TCACGCAGGAGGGCCATCGTTTTGACCTGGGCCCGACCATTGTTACTGTACCTCAAAGCCTGCGTGACCT
GTGGAAAACTTGCGGTCGCGACTTCGACGCAGATGTGGAGCTGAAACCGATTGACCCATTCTACGAAGTT
CGTTGGCCAGATGGCTCTCACTTTACCGTTCGTCAGTCTACTGAAGCTATGAAAGCTGAAGTAGCACGCC
TGTCTCCAGGCGATGTTGCGGGCTACGAGAAATTCCTGAAGGATTCCGAGAAACGTTATTGGTTCGGTTA
TGAGGACCTGGGTCGTCGCTCCATGCACAAACTGTGGGATCTGATCAAAGTCCTGCCGACCTTCGGCATG
ATGCGTGCTGATCGTTCCGTCTACCAGCACGCGGCCCTGCGCGTCAAGGATGAACGCCTGCGCATGGCGC
TGTCCTTCCATCCTCTGTTCATTGGTGGTGATCCGTTCAATGTGACCAGCATGTACATCCTGGTATCTCA
ACTGGAGAAAGAATTTGGTGTACATTACGCGATCGGCGGTGTGGCCGCCATCGCAGCCGCGATGGCGAAA
GTGATTGAAGGTCAGGGCGGCTCCTTCCGCATGAACACTGAAGTGGACGAAATCCTGGTTGAAAAAGGCA
CCGCTACCGGTGTTCGCCTGGCGTCTGGCGAAGTACTGCGCGCTGGTCTGGTTGTAAGCAATGCGGACGC
AGGCCATACCTACATGCGTCTGCTGCGCAATCACCCTCGCCGTCGTTGGACTGACGCCCACGTTAAATCT
CGCCGCTGGAGCATGGGCCTGTTTGTTTGGTACTTTGGCACCAAAGGTACTAAAGGCATGTGGCCGGATG
TGGGTCATCACACCATCGTGAACGCTCCGCGTTACAAAGGCCTGGTTGAGGACATCTTCCTGAAAGGTAA
ACTGGCCAAAGACATGTCCCTGTACATCCATCGTCCATCTATCACTGATCCGACCGTTGCGCCAGAAGGC
GACGATACCTTCTACGCGCTGTCCCCAGTGCCGCACCTGAAACAGGCACAGCCGGTAGACTGGCAGGCGG
TTGCGGAGCCGTACCGCGAAAGCGTCCTGGAAGTCCTGGAACAATCCATGCCGGGCATTGGTGAACGCAT
TGGTCCAAGCCTGGTGTTCACGCCAGAAACTTTCCGTGATCGTTACCTGTCCCCGTGGGGTGCAGGCTTC
TCTATCGAACCGCGCATCCTGCAATCTGCTTGGTTCCGTCCGCATAATATCTCTGAAGAAGTCGCAAATC
TGTTTCTGGTTGGTGCGGGCACCCACCCAGGTGCCGGTGTACCGGGTGTTATTGGCTCTGCGGAGGTCAT
GGCGAAACTGGCTCCGGATGCGCCGCGTGCGCGCCGTGAAGCTGAACCGGCTGAGCGCCTGGCAGCAGAA
TAACCATAACACACACACACACAAGGTCGTCACAGCACCGGTGCTTAATAAAGATCTTCGACGTCTGCTG
TGTAAAAAAAAACCCCGCCCCTGACAGGGCGGGGTTTTTTTTCGCGGTTGTGAATGCCATATGGCTGTGC
TGTGGTATAAACGCAGAAAGGCCCACCCGAAGGTGAGCCAGTGTGACTCTAGTAGAGAGCGTTCACCGAC
AAACAACAGATAAAACGAAAGGCCCAGTCTTTCGACTGAGCCTTTCGTTTTATTTGATGCCTGGCCTAGG
TTCACGTAAGAGGTTCCAACTTTCACCATAATGAAATAAGATCACTACCGGGCGTATTTTTTGAGTTATC
GAGATTTTCAGGAGCTAAGGAAGCTAAAATGGAGAAAAAAATCACTGGATATACCACCGTTGATATATCC
CAATGGCATCGTAAAGAACATTTTGAGGCATTTCAGTCAGTTGCTCAATGTACCTATAACCAGACCGTTC
AGCTGGATATTACGGCCTTTTTAAAGACCGTAAAGAAAAATAAGCACAAGTTTTATCCGGCCTTTATTCA
CATTCTTGCCCGCCTGATGAATGCTCATCCGGAATTTCGTATGGCAATGAAAGACGGTGAGCTGGTGATA
TGGGATAGTGTTCACCCTTGTTACACCGTTTTCCATGAGCAAACTGAAACGTTTTCATCGCTCTGGAGTG
AATACCACGACGATTTCCGGCAGTTTCTACACATATATTCGCAAGATGTGGCGTGTTACGGTGAAAACCT
GGCCTATTTCCCTAAAGGGTTTATTGAGAATATGTTTTTCGTCTCAGCCAATCCCTGGGTGAGTTTCACC
AGTTTTGATTTAAACGTGGCCAATATGGACAACTTCTTCGCCCCCGTTTTCACCATGGGCAAATATTATA
CGCAAGGCGACAAGGTGCTGATGCCGCTGGCGATTCAGGTTCATCATGCCGTTTGTGATGGCTTCCATGT
CGGCAGAATGCTTAATGAATTACAACAGTACTGCGATGAGTGGCAGGGCGGGGCGTAATTTGATATCGGT
ACCGCTTGGACTCCTGTTGATAGATCCAGTAATGACCTCAGAACTCCATCTGGATTTGTTCAGAACGCTC
GGTTGCCGCCGGGCGTTTTTTATTGGTGAGAATCCAAGCACCCGGGCATGACCAAAATCCCTTAACGTGA
GTTTTCGTTCCACTGAGCGTCAGACCCCGTAGAAAAGATCAAAGGATCTTCTTGAGATCCTTTTTTTCTG
CGCGTAATCTGCTGCTTGCAAACAAAAAAACCACCGCTACCAGCGGTGGTTTGTTTGCCGGATCAAGAGC
TACCAACTCTTTTTCCGAAGGTAACTGGCTTCAGCAGAGCGCAGATACCAAATACTGTCCTTCTAGTGTA
GCCGTAGTTAGGCCACCACTTCAAGAACTCTGTAGCACCGCCTACATACCTCGCTCTGCTAATCCTGTTA
CCAGTGGCTGCTGCCAGTGGCGATAAGTCGTGTCTTACCGGGTTGGACTCAAGACGATAGTTACCGGATA
AGGCGCAGCGGTCGGGCTGAACGGGGGGTTCGTGCACACAGCCCAGCTTGGAGCGAACGACCTACACCGA
ACTGAGATACCTACAGCGTGAGCTATGAGAAAGCGCCACGCTTCCCGAAGGGAGAAAGGCGGACAGGTAT
CCGGTAAGCGGCAGGGTCGGAACAGGAGAGCGCACGAGGGAGCTTCCAGGGGGAAACGCCTGGTATCTTT
ATAGTCCTGTCGGGTTTCGCCACCTCTGACTTGAGCGTCGATTTTTGTGATGCTCGTCAGGGGGGCGGAG
CCTATGGAAAAACGCCAGCAACGCGGCCTTTTTACGGTTCCTGGCCTTTTGCTGGCCTTTTGCTCACATG
TTCTTTCCTGCGTTATCCCCTGATTCTGTGGATAACCGTATTACCGCCTTTGAGTGAGCTGATACCTGGA
TCCTGATAAATGATTTCTGCAGAAAA
