>Addgene plasmid #63804 | pBad_crtEBI_14 | addgene partial sequence | sequence record 108441 | pBAD-F 5'-ATGCCATAGCATTTTTATCC-3'
CTCTCTACTGTTTCTCCATACCCGTGAATTCAACCAATATACCAAATAAAGAGTTGAGGCGGTCAAGGAT
GGCATTCGAACAACGTATTGAAGCTGCTATGGCTGCTGCTATTGCACGTGGCCAGGGTAGCGAAGCTCCG
TCCAAACTGGCAACTGCGCTGGACTACGCTGTCACCCCTGGTGGTGCGCGCATTCGTCCGACTCTGCTGC
TGTCTGTCGCCACCGCTTGCGGCGATGACCGTCCTGCCCTGAGCGACGCGGCTGCGGTTGCCCTGGAACT
GATCCATTGCGCTTCTCTGGTGCATGACGACCTGCCGTGCTTCGACGACGCTGAAATCCGTCGTGGTAAG
CCAACCGTTCATCGTGCATACAGCGAACCGCTGGCTATCCTGACTGGTGATTCCCTGATCGTTATGGGTT
TCGAAGTTCTGGCGCGTGCGGCGGCTGATCAGCCACAACGTGCCCTGCAACTGGTAACGGCTCTGGCGGT
ACGCACTGGTATGCCGATGGGCATCTGCGCTGGTCAGGGTTGGGAAAGCGAATCTCAGATCAACCTGTCT
GCATACCACCGTGCCAAAACTGGTGCCCTGTTCATCGCGGCTACTCAGATGGGCGCAATCGCAGCGGGTT
ACGAGGCGGAACCGTGGGAAGAACTGGGTGCGCGTATCGGCGAAGCGTTCCAGGTTGCAGATGATCTGCG
TGACGCGCTGTGCGATGCCG
