>Addgene plasmid #63804 | pBad_crtEBI_14 | addgene partial sequence | sequence record 109584 | CAT-R 5'-GCAACTGACTGAAATGCCTC-3'
TATATCCAGTGATTTTTTTCTCCATTTTAGCTTCCTTAGCTCCTGAAAATCTCGATAACTCAAAAAATAC
GCCCGGTAGTGATCTTATTTCATTATGGTGAAAGTTGGAACCTCTTACGTGAACCTAGGCCAGGCATCAA
ATAAAACGAAAGGCTCAGTCGAAAGACTGGGCCTTTCGTTTTATCTGTTGTTTGTCGGTGAACGCTCTCT
ACTAGAGTCACACTGGCTCACCTTCGGGTGGGCCTTTCTGCGTTTATACCACAGCACAGCCATATGGCAT
TCACAACCGCGAAAAAAAACCCCGCCCTGTCAGGGGCGGGGTTTTTTTTTACACAGCAGACGTCGAAGAT
CTTTATTAAGCACCGGTGCTGTGACGACCTTGTGTGTGTGTGTGTTATGGTTATTCTGCTGCCAGGCGCT
CAGCCGGTTCAGCTTCACGGCGCGCACGCGGCGCATCCGGAGCCAGTTTCGCCATGACCTCCGCAGAGCC
AATAACACCCGGTACACCGGCACCTGGGTGGGTGCCCGCACCAACCAGAAACAGATTTGCGACTTCTTCA
GAGATATTATGCGGACGGAACCAAGCAGATTG
