>Addgene plasmid #63804 | pBad_crtEBI_14 | addgene partial sequence | sequence record 110908 | CrtE-F3 5'-CCTGAAAGACATCCTGGGTG-3'
ATACTAAGGGGATCCGAAATGATTGCTTCTGCTGATCTGGATGCGTGTCGTGAAATGATTCGTACCGGCT
CCTATAGCTTTCATGCCGCTTCTCGTCTGCTGCCGGAACGCGTACGTGCGCCGAGCCTGGCGCTGTACGC
CTTCTGCCGTGTAGCTGACGATGCTGTGGATGAAGCTGTTAACGATGGCCAGCGTGAAGAAGATGCTGAA
GTGAAACGCCGCGCAGTACTGAGCCTGCGTGATCGTCTGGATCTGGTGTATGGCGGCCGTCCGCGTAACG
CTCCTGCTGACCGCGCCTTTGCGGCGGTCGTCGAAGAATTTGAAATGCCGCGTGCTCTGCCGGAAGCGCT
GCTGGAAGGTCTGGCGTGGGATGCGGTAGGCCGTTCCTACGACTCCTTCAGCGGTGTTCTGGATTACTCT
GCGCGTGTTGCCGCAGCCGTTGGCGCGATGATGTGTGTTCTGATGCGCGTTCGCGATCCTGATGTCCTGG
CTCGTGCGTGCGATCTGGGTCTGGCGATGC
