>Addgene plasmid #63804 | pBad_crtEBI_14 | addgene partial sequence | sequence record 111750 | CrtB-F 5'-GTCGCATTCCTGGTTAACGC-3'
CGTCTGGGTAACCGTGCGAACCCGATCTAACTCGAAGCTTAAACCCAACAAATTAGACTATAAGGAGGTT
AATAATGCCATCTATTTCTCCAGCCTCTGACGCTGATCGTGCTCTGGTTATCGGCTCTGGCCTGGGCGGC
CTGGCCGCTGCTATGCGTCTGGGTGCAAAAGGTTGGCGTGTTACCGTAATCGATAAACTGGACGTTCCGG
GTGGCCGTGGCTCCAGCATCACGCAGGAGGGCCATCGTTTTGACCTGGGCCCGACCATTGTTACTGTACC
TCAAAGCCTGCGTGACCTGTGGAAAACTTGCGGTCGCGACTTCGACGCAGATGTGGAGCTGAAACCGATT
GACCCATTCTACGAAGTTCGTTGGCCA
